Addgene plasmid #215374: phSyn2 sfGFP-RNF152
Purpose: Lentiviral expression of sfGFP-tagged lysosome membrane protein RNF152 under the neuron-specific human synapsin promoter.
Depositing lab: Franz-Ulrich Hartl. Depositing organization: Max Planck Institute of Biochemistry. Publication: alpha-Synuclein aggregates inhibit ESCRT-III through sequestration and collateral degradation. Sitron CS, Trinkaus VA, Galesic A, Garhammer M, Yuste-Checa P, Dransfeld U, Feigenbutz D, Zhang J, Ivashko L, Dudanova I, Harper JW, Hartl FU. Mol Cell. 2025 Sep 18;85(18):3505-3523.e17. doi: 10.1016/j.molcel.2025.08.022. Epub 2025 Sep 10. PubMed 40934925.
Backbone
  Vector backbone: pFhSynW2; doi: 10.1007/s00401-014-1329-4; from D. Erdbauer
  Vector type: Mammalian Expression
Growth in bacteria
  Bacterial resistance: Ampicillin, 100 μg/mL
  Growth temperature: 30°C
  Growth strain: NEB Stable
  Copy number: Unknown
Gene/Insert
  Gene/Insert name: RNF152
  Species: H. sapiens (human)
  Entrez Gene: RNF152
  Cloning method: Gibson Cloning
Terms and licenses: Academic/Nonprofit Terms; Industry Terms: Not Available to Industry
Depositor comments: Please visit https://doi.org/10.1101/2025.01.13.632710 for bioRxiv preprint.
How to cite: phSyn2 sfGFP-RNF152 was a gift from Franz-Ulrich Hartl (Addgene plasmid # 215374 ; http://n2t.net/addgene:215374 ; RRID:Addgene_215374)
