[The description below was written by a language model from this plasmid's Addgene catalogue record and pLannotate feature annotations shown in this document.]
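Description:
phSyn2 sfGFP-RNF152 is a lentiviral transfer plasmid built on the pFhSynW2 backbone for neuron-restricted expression of a fluorescently tagged human RNF152. In bacteria it is maintained through a high-copy ColE1/pUC-type origin and selected with ampicillin via the β-lactamase gene. Remnants of lac regulatory sequence and a pBR322 bom fragment are carried over from the parental cloning vector and have no role in the payload.

The viral portion follows a third-generation-style layout. A CMV enhancer/promoter replaces the U3 region upstream of a truncated HIV-1 5' LTR to drive genomic RNA production in packaging cells. It is followed by the Ψ packaging signal with a gag fragment, the Rev response element for Rev-dependent nuclear export, and the cPPT/CTS element that aids nuclear import of the reverse-transcribed genome. The internal expression cassette uses the human synapsin I promoter, which confines expression to neurons, to drive a GFP open reading frame placed upstream of the RNF152 coding sequence. This arrangement gives an N-terminally tagged fusion. The automated annotation labels the fluorescent protein as oxGFP, a close relative, whereas the catalogue entry describes it as superfolder GFP. A WPRE downstream of the fusion enhances transcript stability and expression, and a second truncated LTR closes the provirus. The annotation calls this a 5' LTR, but its position corresponds to the 3' LTR.

RNF152 is a lysosomal membrane E3 ubiquitin ligase linked to mTORC1 regulation, and here it serves as a lysosome membrane marker. The construct is intended for producing lentivirus to label lysosomes in transduced neurons, and it was deposited in connection with work on α-synuclein aggregates and ESCRT-III function.
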