Features (pLannotate 1.2.2; 22 found; start..end, strand, type, name):
     31..83      -  misc_feature   bom (fragment): basis of mobility region from pBR322
    238..617     +  enhancer       CMV enhancer: human cytomegalovirus immediate early enhancer
    618..817     +  promoter       CMV promoter: human cytomegalovirus (CMV) immediate early promoter
    835..1015    +  LTR            5' LTR (truncated): truncated 5' long terminal repeat (LTR) from HIV-1
   1062..1187    +  misc_feature   HIV-1 Ψ: packaging signal of human immunodeficiency virus type 1
   1171..1534    +  CDS            HIV-1 gag (fragment): gag protein from human immunodeficiency virus 1; gag
   1680..1913    +  misc_feature   RRE: The Rev response element (RRE) of HIV-1 allows for Rev-dependent mRNA export from the nucleus to the cytoplasm.
   2290..2390    +  CDS            Rev (fragment): human immunodeficiency virus 1 (HIV-1) Rev protein; rev; enhances nuclear export of unspliced and incompletely spliced viral mRNAs
   2440..2557    +  misc_feature   cPPT/CTS: central polypurine tract and central termination sequence of HIV-1
   2629..3075    +  promoter       hSyn promoter: human synapsin I promoter; confers neuron-specific expression (Kügler et al., 2003)
   3098..3814    +  CDS            oxGFP: oxGFP is a basic (constitutively fluorescent) green fluorescent protein published in 2015, derived from Aequorea victoria.
   3833..4441    +  CDS            RNF152: RN152_HUMAN - Experimental evidence at protein level: Swiss-Prot protein existence level 1. E3 ubiquitin-protein ligase mediating 'Lys-63'-linked polyubiquitination of RRAGA in response to amino acid starvation. Thereby, regulates mTORC1 signaling and plays a role in the cellular response to amino acid availability (PubMed:25936802). Also mediates 'Lys-48'-linked polyubiquitination of target proteins and their subsequent targeting to the proteasome for degradation. Induces apoptosis when overexpressed (PubMed:21203937). From Homo sapiens (Human).
   4465..4489    +  misc_feature   MCS (fragment): pBluescript multiple cloning site
   4489..5077    +  misc_feature   WPRE: woodchuck hepatitis virus posttranscriptional regulatory element
   5103..5283    +  LTR            5' LTR (truncated): truncated 5' long terminal repeat (LTR) from HIV-1
   5355..5371    -  protein_bind   lac operator: The lac repressor binds to the lac operator to inhibit transcription in E. coli. This inhibition can be relieved by adding lactose or isopropyl-β-D-thiogalactopyranoside (IPTG). lac repressor encoded by lacI
   5379..5409    -  promoter       lac promoter: promoter for the E. coli lac operon
   5424..5445    -  protein_bind   CAP binding site: CAP binding activates transcription in the presence of cAMP. E. coli catabolite activator protein
   5458..5550    -  CDS            lacI (fragment): lac repressor; lacI; The lac repressor binds to the lac operator to inhibit transcription in E. coli. This inhibition can be relieved by adding lactose or isopropyl-β-D-thiogalactopyranoside (IPTG).
   5733..6321    -  rep_origin     ori: high-copy-number ColE1/pMB1/pBR322/pUC origin of replication
   6492..7352    -  CDS            AmpR: β-lactamase; bla; confers resistance to ampicillin, carbenicillin, and related antibiotics
   7353..7457    -  promoter       AmpR promoter: bla
>Addgene plasmid #215374 | phSyn2 sfGFP-RNF152 | addgene full sequence | sequence record 430536 | Addgene NGS Result
GTCGACGGATCGGGAGATCTCCCGATCCCCTATGGTGCACTCTCAGTACAATCTGCTCTGATGCCGCATA
GTTAAGCCAGTATCTGCTCCCTGCTTGTGTGTTGGAGGTCGCTGAGTAGTGCGCGAGCAAAATTTAAGCT
ACAACAAGGCAAGGCTTGACCGACAATTGCATGAAGAATCTGCTTAGGGTTAGGCGTTTTGCGCTGCTTC
GCGATGTACGGGCCAGATATACGCGTTGACATTGATTATTGACTAGTTATTAATAGTAATCAATTACGGG
GTCATTAGTTCATAGCCCATATATGGAGTTCCGCGTTACATAACTTACGGTAAATGGCCCGCCTGGCTGA
CCGCCCAACGACCCCCGCCCATTGACGTCAATAATGACGTATGTTCCCATAGTAACGCCAATAGGGACTT
TCCATTGACGTCAATGGGTGGAGTATTTACGGTAAACTGCCCACTTGGCAGTACATCAAGTGTATCATAT
GCCAAGTACGCCCCCTATTGACGTCAATGACGGTAAATGGCCCGCCTGGCATTATGCCCAGTACATGACC
TTATGGGACTTTCCTACTTGGCAGTACATCTACGTATTAGTCATCGCTATTACCATGGTGATGCGGTTTT
GGCAGTACATCAATGGGCGTGGATAGCGGTTTGACTCACGGGGATTTCCAAGTCTCCACCCCATTGACGT
CAATGGGAGTTTGTTTTGGCACCAAAATCAACGGGACTTTCCAAAATGTCGTAACAACTCCGCCCCATTG
ACGCAAATGGGCGGTAGGCGTGTACGGTGGGAGGTCTATATAAGCAGCGCGTTTTGCCTGTACTGGGTCT
CTCTGGTTAGACCAGATCTGAGCCTGGGAGCTCTCTGGCTAACTAGGGAACCCACTGCTTAAGCCTCAAT
AAAGCTTGCCTTGAGTGCTTCAAGTAGTGTGTGCCCGTCTGTTGTGTGACTCTGGTAACTAGAGATCCCT
CAGACCCTTTTAGTCAGTGTGGAAAATCTCTAGCAGTGGCGCCCGAACAGGGACTTGAAAGCGAAAGGGA
AACCAGAGGAGCTCTCTCGACGCAGGACTCGGCTTGCTGAAGCGCGCACGGCAAGAGGCGAGGGGCGGCG
ACTGGTGAGTACGCCAAAAATTTTGACTAGCGGAGGCTAGAAGGAGAGAGATGGGTGCGAGAGCGTCAGT
ATTAAGCGGGGGAGAATTAGATCGCGATGGGAAAAAATTCGGTTAAGGCCAGGGGGAAAGAAAAAATATA
AATTAAAACATATAGTATGGGCAAGCAGGGAGCTAGAACGATTCGCAGTTAATCCTGGCCTGTTAGAAAC
ATCAGAAGGCTGTAGACAAATACTGGGACAGCTACAACCATCCCTTCAGACAGGATCAGAAGAACTTAGA
TCATTATATAATACAGTAGCAACCCTCTATTGTGTGCATCAAAGGATAGAGATAAAAGACACCAAGGAAG
CTTTAGACAAGATAGAGGAAGAGCAAAACAAAAGTAAGACCACCGCACAGCAAGCGGCCGCTGATCTTCA
GACCTGGAGGAGGAGATATGAGGGACAATTGGAGAAGTGAATTATATAAATATAAAGTAGTAAAAATTGA
ACCATTAGGAGTAGCACCCACCAAGGCAAAGAGAAGAGTGGTGCAGAGAGAAAAAAGAGCAGTGGGAATA
GGAGCTTTGTTCCTTGGGTTCTTGGGAGCAGCAGGAAGCACTATGGGCGCAGCGTCAATGACGCTGACGG
TACAGGCCAGACAATTATTGTCTGGTATAGTGCAGCAGCAGAACAATTTGCTGAGGGCTATTGAGGCGCA
ACAGCATCTGTTGCAACTCACAGTCTGGGGCATCAAGCAGCTCCAGGCAAGAATCCTGGCTGTGGAAAGA
TACCTAAAGGATCAACAGCTCCTGGGGATTTGGGGTTGCTCTGGAAAACTCATTTGCACCACTGCTGTGC
CTTGGAATGCTAGTTGGAGTAATAAATCTCTGGAACAGATTTGGAATCACACGACCTGGATGGAGTGGGA
CAGAGAAATTAACAATTACACAAGCTTAATACACTCCTTAATTGAAGAATCGCAAAACCAGCAAGAAAAG
AATGAACAAGAATTATTGGAATTAGATAAATGGGCAAGTTTGTGGAATTGGTTTAACATAACAAATTGGC
TGTGGTATATAAAATTATTCATAATGATAGTAGGAGGCTTGGTAGGTTTAAGAATAGTTTTTGCTGTACT
TTCTATAGTGAATAGAGTTAGGCAGGGATATTCACCATTATCGTTTCAGACCCACCTCCCAACCCCGAGG
GGACCCGACAGGCCCGAAGGAATAGAAGAAGAAGGTGGAGAGAGAGACAGAGACAGATCCATTCGATTAG
TGAACGGATCGGCACTGCGTGCGCCAATTCTGCAGACAAATGGCAGTATTCATCCACAATTTTAAAAGAA
AAGGGGGGATTGGGGGGTACAGTGCAGGGGAAAGAATAGTAGACATAATAGCAACAGACATACAAACTAA
AGAATTACAAAAACAAATTACAAAAATTCAAAATTTTCGGGTTTATTACAGGGACAGCAGAGATCCAGTT
TGGTTAATTAATCTAGACTGCAGAGGGCCCTGCGTATGAGTGCAAGTGGTTTTAGGACCAGGATGAGGCG
GGGTGGGGGTGCCTACCTGACGACCGACCCCGACCCACTGGACAAGCACCCAACCCCCATTCCCCAAATT
GCGCATCCCCTATCAGAGAGGGGGAGGGGAAACAGGATGCGGCGAGGCGCGTGCGCACTGCCAGCTTCAG
CACCGCGGACAGTGCCTTCGCCCCCGCCTGGCGGCGCGCGCCACCGCCGCCTCAGCACTGAAGGCGCGCT
GACGTCACTCGCCGGTCCCCCGTAAACTCCCCTTCCCGGCCACCTTGGTCGCGTCCGCGCCGCCGCCGGC
CCAGCCGGACCGCACCACGCGAGGCGCGAGATAGGGGGGCACGGGCGCGACCATCTGCGCTGCGGCGCCG
GCGACTCAGCGCTGCCTCAGTCTGCGGTGGGCAGCGGAGGAGTCGTGTCGTGCCTGAGAGCGCAGTCGAG
AGGATCCCGGGCCCACCATGGTGAGCAAGGGCGAGGAGCTGTTCACCGGGGTGGTGCCCATCCTGGTCGA
GCTGGACGGCGACGTAAACGGCCACAAGTTCAGCGTGCGCGGCGAGGGCGAGGGCGATGCCACCAACGGC
AAGCTGACCCTGAAGTTCATCTGCACCACCGGCAAGCTGCCCGTGCCCTGGCCCACCCTCGTGACCACCC
TGACCTACGGCGTGCAGTGCTTCAGCCGCTACCCCGACCACATGAAGCGCCACGACTTCTTCAAGTCCGC
CATGCCCGAAGGCTACGTCCAGGAGCGCACCATCAGCTTCAAGGACGACGGCACCTACAAGACCCGCGCC
GAGGTGAAGTTCGAGGGCGACACCCTGGTGAACCGCATCGAGCTGAAGGGCATCGACTTCAAGGAGGACG
GCAACATCCTGGGGCACAAGCTGGAGTACAACTTCAACAGCCACAACGTCTATATCACCGCCGACAAGCA
GAAGAACGGCATCAAGGCCAACTTCAAGATCCGCCACAACGTGGAGGACGGCAGCGTGCAGCTAGCCGAC
CACTACCAGCAGAACACCCCCATCGGCGACGGCCCCGTGCTGCTGCCCGACAACCACTACCTGAGCACCC
AGTCCGTGCTGAGCAAAGACCCCAACGAGAAGCGCGATCACATGGTCCTGCTGGAGTTCGTGACCGCCGC
CGGGATCACTCACGGCATGGACGAGCTGTACAAAGGAGGTTCAGGAGGATCCATGGAGACGCTCAGTCAG
GATAGCTTGTTGGAATGCCAAATATGTTTCAACTACTATAGTCCCAGACGAAGACCCAAGTTGCTGGACT
GTAAGCATACCTGTTGTAGCGTATGTCTCCAACAAATGCGGACGAGTCAGAAAGACGTTCGATGCCCATG
GTGCAGGGGCGTCACTAAGCTCCCTCCGGGTTTTTCTGTAAGCCAACTGCCAGACGACCCAGAGGTGCTC
GCTGTGATCGCGATACCACATACATCAGAGCACACGCCAGTATTTATCAAACTTCCTAGTAACGGTTGCT
ACATGTTGCCCCTGCCGATAAGCAAAGAACGAGCACTCCTCCCTGGGGATATGGGATGCAGATTGCTGCC
CGGCAGTCAGCAAAAATCAGTCACAGTTGTTACCATACCCGCAGAGCAACAACCTCTCCAGGGTGGCGCC
CCGCAGGAGGCAGTCGAAGAAGAGCAGGATCGGCGAGGCGTAGTGAAGAGTTCTACATGGAGTGGCGTTT
GTACCGTAATACTGGTAGCTTGCGTCCTGGTTTTCCTGCTCGGCATAGTTCTTCACAATATGTCTTGTAT
TAGTAAACGATTCACTGTCATCTCCTGTGGGTAAGCTAGCTCTAGAGCGGCCGCGAATTCGATATCAAGC
TTATCGATAATCAACCTCTGGATTACAAAATTTGTGAAAGATTGACTGGTATTCTTAACTATGTTGCTCC
TTTTACGCTATGTGGATACGCTGCTTTAATGCCTTTGTATCATGCTATTGCTTCCCGTATGGCTTTCATT
TTCTCCTCCTTGTATAAATCCTGGTTGCTGTCTCTTTATGAGGAGTTGTGGCCCGTTGTCAGGCAACGTG
GCGTGGTGTGCACTGTGTTTGCTGACGCAACCCCCACTGGTTGGGGCATTGCCACCACCTGTCAGCTCCT
TTCCGGGACTTTCGCTTTCCCCCTCCCTATTGCCACGGCGGAACTCATCGCCGCCTGCCTTGCCCGCTGC
TGGACAGGGGCTCGGCTGTTGGGCACTGACAATTCCGTGGTGTTGTCGGGGAAATCATCGTCCTTTCCTT
GGCTGCTCGCCTGTGTTGCCACCTGGATTCTGCGCGGGACGTCCTTCTGCTACGTCCCTTCGGCCCTCAA
TCCAGCGGACCTTCCTTCCCGCGGCCTGCTGCCGGCTCTGCGGCCTCTTCCGCGTCTTCGCCTTCGCCCT
CAGACGAGTCGGATCTCCCTTTGGGCCGCCTCCCCGCATCGATACCGTCTCCGGACTGTACTGGGTCTCT
CTGGTTAGACCAGATCTGAGCCTGGGAGCTCTCTGGCTAACTAGGGAACCCACTGCTTAAGCCTCAATAA
AGCTTGCCTTGAGTGCTTCAAGTAGTGTGTGCCCGTCTGTTGTGTGACTCTGGTAACTAGAGATCCCTCA
GACCCTTTTAGTCAGTGTGGAAAATCTCTAGCAGGGCCCGTTTTACCGTCGACCTCTAGCTAGAGCTTGG
CGTAATCATGGTCATAGCTGTTTCCTGTGTGAAATTGTTATCCGCTCACAATTCCACACAACATACGAGC
CGGAAGCATAAAGTGTAAAGCCTGGGGTGCCTAATGAGTGAGCTAACTCACATTAATTGCGTTGCGCTCA
CTGCCCGCTTTCCAGTCGGGAAACCTGTCGTGCCAGCTGCATTAATGAATCGGCCAACGCGCGGGGAGAG
GCGGTTTGCGTATTGGGCGCTCTTCCGCTTCCTCGCTCACTGACTCGCTGCGCTCGGTCGTTCGGCTGCG
GCGAGCGGTATCAGCTCACTCAAAGGCGGTAATACGGTTATCCACAGAATCAGGGGATAACGCAGGAAAG
AACATGTGAGCAAAAGGCCAGCAAAAGGCCAGGAACCGTAAAAAGGCCGCGTTGCTGGCGTTTTTCCATA
GGCTCCGCCCCCCTGACGAGCATCACAAAAATCGACGCTCAAGTCAGAGGTGGCGAAACCCGACAGGACT
ATAAAGATACCAGGCGTTTCCCCCTGGAAGCTCCCTCGTGCGCTCTCCTGTTCCGACCCTGCCGCTTACC
GGATACCTGTCCGCCTTTCTCCCTTCGGGAAGCGTGGCGCTTTCTCATAGCTCACGCTGTAGGTATCTCA
GTTCGGTGTAGGTCGTTCGCTCCAAGCTGGGCTGTGTGCACGAACCCCCCGTTCAGCCCGACCGCTGCGC
CTTATCCGGTAACTATCGTCTTGAGTCCAACCCGGTAAGACACGACTTATCGCCACTGGCAGCAGCCACT
GGTAACAGGATTAGCAGAGCGAGGTATGTAGGCGGTGCTACAGAGTTCTTGAAGTGGTGGCCTAACTACG
GCTACACTAGAAGAACAGTATTTGGTATCTGCGCTCTGCTGAAGCCAGTTACCTTCGGAAAAAGAGTTGG
TAGCTCTTGATCCGGCAAACAAACCACCGCTGGTAGCGGTGGTTTTTTTGTTTGCAAGCAGCAGATTACG
CGCAGAAAAAAAGGATCTCAAGAAGATCCTTTGATCTTTTCTACGGGGTCTGACGCTCAGTGGAACGAAA
ACTCACGTTAAGGGATTTTGGTCATGAGATTATCAAAAAGGATCTTCACCTAGATCCTTTTAAATTAAAA
ATGAAGTTTTAAATCAATCTAAAGTATATATGAGTAAACTTGGTCTGACAGTTACCAATGCTTAATCAGT
GAGGCACCTATCTCAGCGATCTGTCTATTTCGTTCATCCATAGTTGCCTGACTCCCCGTCGTGTAGATAA
CTACGATACGGGAGGGCTTACCATCTGGCCCCAGTGCTGCAATGATACCGCGAGACCCACGCTCACCGGC
TCCAGATTTATCAGCAATAAACCAGCCAGCCGGAAGGGCCGAGCGCAGAAGTGGTCCTGCAACTTTATCC
GCCTCCATCCAGTCTATTAATTGTTGCCGGGAAGCTAGAGTAAGTAGTTCGCCAGTTAATAGTTTGCGCA
ACGTTGTTGCCATTGCTACAGGCATCGTGGTGTCACGCTCGTCGTTTGGTATGGCTTCATTCAGCTCCGG
TTCCCAACGATCAAGGCGAGTTACATGATCCCCCATGTTGTGCAAAAAAGCGGTTAGCTCCTTCGGTCCT
CCGATCGTTGTCAGAAGTAAGTTGGCCGCAGTGTTATCACTCATGGTTATGGCAGCACTGCATAATTCTC
TTACTGTCATGCCATCCGTAAGATGCTTTTCTGTGACTGGTGAGTACTCAACCAAGTCATTCTGAGAATA
GTGTATGCGGCGACCGAGTTGCTCTTGCCCGGCGTCAATACGGGATAATACCGCGCCACATAGCAGAACT
TTAAAAGTGCTCATCATTGGAAAACGTTCTTCGGGGCGAAAACTCTCAAGGATCTTACCGCTGTTGAGAT
CCAGTTCGATGTAACCCACTCGTGCACCCAACTGATCTTCAGCATCTTTTACTTTCACCAGCGTTTCTGG
GTGAGCAAAAACAGGAAGGCAAAATGCCGCAAAAAAGGGAATAAGGGCGACACGGAAATGTTGAATACTC
ATACTCTTCCTTTTTCAATATTATTGAAGCATTTATCAGGGTTATTGTCTCATGAGCGGATACATATTTG
AATGTATTTAGAAAAATAAACAAATAGGGGTTCCGCGCACATTTCCCCGAAAAGTGCCACCTGAC
